>Addgene plasmid #61493 | RAB14 WT | addgene partial sequence | sequence record 101686 | EF1a-F 5'-TCAAGCCTCAGACAGTGGTTC-3'
TTAATTAAGCTCGACGGCATCCATGGCAACTGCACCATACAACTACTCTTACATCTTTAAATATATTATT
ATTGGGGACATGGGAGTAGGAAAATCTTGCTTGCTTCATCAATTTACAGAAAAAAAATTTATGGCTGATT
GTCCTCACACAATTGGTGTTGAATTTGGTACAAGAATAATCGAAGTTAGTGGCCAAAAAATAAAACTGCA
GATTTGGGATACGGCAGGACAGGAGCGATTTAGGGCTGTTACACGGAGCTACTACAGAGGAGCTGCGGGA
GCTCTTATGGTCTATGATATCACTAGAAGAAGTACATATAACCACTTAAGCAGCTGGTTGACAGATGCAA
GGAATCTCACCAATCCAAATACTGTAATAATTCTCATAGGAAATAAAGCAGATTTGGAGGCACAGAGAGA
TGTT
