>Addgene plasmid #61493 | RAB14 WT | addgene partial sequence | sequence record 101698 | hUBCpro-F 5'-TGAAGCTCCGGTTTTGAACT-3'
TTTTAGGCACCTTTTGAAATGTAATCATTTGGGTCAATATGTAATTTTCAGTGTTAGACTAGTAAATTGT
CCGCTAAATTCTGGCCGTTTTTGGCTTTTTTGTTAGACCTCGAGATGGTGAGCAAGGGCGAGGAGCTGTT
CACCGGGGTGGTGCCCATCCTGGTCGAGCTGGACGGCGACGTAAACGGCCACAAGTTCAGCGTGTCCGGC
GAGGGCGAGGGCGATGCCACCTACGGCAAGCTGACCCTGAAGTTCATCTGCACCACCGGCAAGCTGCCCG
TGCCCTGGCCCACCCTCGTGACCACCCTGACCTACGGCGTGCAGTGCTTCAGCCGCTACCCCGACCACAT
GAAGCAGCACGACTTCTTCAAGTCCGCCATGC
