[The description below was written by a language model from this plasmid's Addgene catalogue record.]
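Description:
RAB14 WT is a lentiviral mammalian expression plasmid built on pWCC43, a dual-promoter lentivector generated in the depositing laboratory. It is propagated in bacteria under ampicillin selection. The record lists a recombination-deficient E. coli host, a common choice for lentiviral plasmids because their repeated LTR sequences can be unstable. The copy number is recorded as unknown, and no feature table is provided, so the origin of replication, LTR configuration, packaging signal and any post-transcriptional elements cannot be described from the record.

The payload is the wild-type human RAB14 coding sequence, an insert of about 800 bp that encodes a member of the Rab family of small GTPases. It is cloned between BamHI and EcoRI sites, both of which are retained, and is expressed from the EF1a promoter, a strong constitutive promoter active in many mammalian cell types. No epitope tag or fusion partner is recorded for the insert. A second, independent cassette in the backbone expresses GFP from the human ubiquitin C (hUbC) promoter. Transduced or transfected cells can therefore be identified or sorted by fluorescence without fusing the reporter to RAB14. The record mentions no mammalian drug-selection marker.

The stated purpose is overexpression of wild-type RAB14. The associated publication concerns regulation of human erythropoiesis by the microRNAs MIR144 and MIR451 acting through RAB14, which suggests the construct was used to raise RAB14 levels in human haematopoietic or erythroid cells and test the effect on that pathway.
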