Addgene plasmid #61493: RAB14 WT
Purpose: to overexpress wild type RAB14. Vector includes GFP driven by hUbC promoter
Depositing lab: Curt Civin. Depositing organization: University of Maryland, Baltimore. Publication: MIR144 and MIR451 regulate human erythropoiesis via RAB14. Kim M, Tan YS, Cheng WC, Kingsbury TJ, Heimfeld S, Civin CI. Br J Haematol. 2014 Oct 14. doi: 10.1111/bjh.13164. PubMed 25312678.
Backbone
  Vector backbone: pWCC43
  Backbone manufacturer: a dual promoter lentivector made by the Civin lab
  Vector type: Mammalian Expression, Lentiviral
Growth in bacteria
  Bacterial resistance: Ampicillin, 100 μg/mL
  Growth temperature: 37°C
  Growth strain: Stbl3
  Copy number: Unknown
Gene/Insert
  Gene/Insert name: RAB14
  Species: H. sapiens (human)
  Insert size (bp): 801
  GenBank ID: NM_016322
  Entrez Gene: RAB14 (a.k.a. FBP, RAB-14)
  Promoter: EF1a
  Cloning method: Restriction Enzyme; 5′ cloning site BamHI (not destroyed); 3′ cloning site EcoRI (not destroyed)
  Sequencing primers: 5′ WCC43-F-seq TTCATTCTCAAGCCTCAGAC; 3′ WCC43-R-seq CGGACGCTCGCTGCGCCCTTCG
Terms and licenses: Academic/Nonprofit Terms; Industry Terms: Not Available to Industry
How to cite: RAB14 WT was a gift from Curt Civin (Addgene plasmid # 61493 ; http://n2t.net/addgene:61493 ; RRID:Addgene_61493)
